>Addgene plasmid #18256 | T4 Lysozyme L31d-3=L31d WT* | addgene partial sequence | sequence record 24043 | 3primeUP
NGAAAAAGCCCGCTCATTAGGCGGGCTCAGATCTGCTCATGTTTGACAGCTTATCATCGATAAGCTTCGG
CAATAAATTCTTGATATGTTTTCATATGTTTCCTTTAAATATTTTAATTAGTAATTGTCTATTCAAGTAA
TTGTGAATATACTATCACAATTCCAAGAGAAAGTAAACAGCTTTATAGATTTTTATACGCGTCCCAAGTG
CCAGTTCTAAACGTTGTAATGACTCGTTTTGCGCGATTAGGTGTTTGATTATACCATCTACTTTTAGCTA
AGTTAACTGCTGCTTCATCCCAGCGTTTTTGTTGAAGCATACGTAAAGAGTTAGTAAATCCTGCCACACC
GGTTTCTCCCATTTGGAAAACCATATTAATCAATGCAGCGCGACGAACCGCATCAAGAGAATCATAAACC
GGTTTTAATTTAGCATTTCTCAGAATTCCGCGAACAGCAGCATCAACATCCTGATTAAAGAGTTTTTCAG
CCTCATCTTTTGTAATTACACCATTAGTATTACGCCCAATAGCTTTATCTAATTCAGATTTAGCAGCATT
AAGTGATGGACTTTTTGTAAGCAAATGACCGATGCCCAGAAGGTGGCCAATACCAATAGTGTAATAGCCT
TCTGTGTCTTTATAGATTTTAAGTCTAAGACCTTCATCTATACGTAACATTTCAAATATATTCATAATAC
CTCCTAAGCATCGATGGATCCTGTTTCCTGTGTGAAATTGTTATCCGCTCACATTCCACACATTATACGA
GCCGATGATAATTGTCACAGGGGATGGGGAGTAGCTGANCTGTTCCNGGTGAATGTANC
