[The description below was written by a language model from this plasmid's Addgene catalogue record.]
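Description:
T4 Lysozyme L31d-3=L31d WT* is a bacterial expression plasmid built on the pHS1403 backbone (about 5 kb without insert) that carries a mutant version of the bacteriophage T4 lysozyme gene (gene e). It is maintained in E. coli as a high-copy plasmid under ampicillin selection. The record has no feature table and does not state the promoter that drives expression, the origin of replication, or any fusion tags, so these details cannot be described beyond what the backbone name implies.

The insert of roughly 600 bp was cloned by restriction digestion between BamHI and HindIII sites, both of which remain intact. According to the depositor, the BamHI site lies 27 bp from the start codon and the HindIII site 115 bp beyond the stop codon, so the coding region can be excised with short flanking sequences. The encoded protein carries a six-residue insertion, Gly-Ile-Gly-His-Leu-Leu, placed after isoleucine 27 in the "WT*" background. The record does not define WT*; in the T4 lysozyme literature the term generally denotes the cysteine-free pseudo-wild-type protein used as a reference for engineered variants.

The associated study concerns the reorganization of beta-sheet topology following insertion of a single strand, which indicates that the inserted segment, positioned in the beta-sheet region of the N-terminal part of the enzyme, was designed to test how the fold accommodates an extra strand. The plasmid is therefore suited to producing this variant in bacteria for structural, folding and stability studies of protein plasticity.
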