Addgene plasmid #18256: T4 Lysozyme L31d-3=L31d WT*
Depositing lab: Brian Matthews. Depositing organization: University of Oregon. Publication: Sequential reorganization of beta-sheet topology by insertion of a single strand. Sagermann M, Baase WA, Matthews BW. Protein Sci. 2006 May . 15(5):1085-92. 10.1110/ps.052018006 PubMed 16597830.
Backbone
  Vector backbone: pHS1403
  Backbone size w/o insert (bp): 5000
  Vector type: Bacterial Expression
Growth in bacteria
  Bacterial resistance: Ampicillin, 100 μg/mL
  Growth temperature: 37°C
  Growth strain: DH5alpha
  Copy number: High Copy
Gene/Insert
  Gene/Insert name: T4 Lysozyme (alt name: L31d-3=L31d)
  Species: Bacteriophage T4
  Insert size (bp): 600
  Mutation: insertion of Gly Ile Gly His Leu Leu after I27 WT*
  GenBank ID: NP_049736
  Entrez Gene: e (a.k.a. T4p123)
  Cloning method: Restriction Enzyme; 5′ cloning site BamHI (not destroyed); 3′ cloning site HindIII (not destroyed)
  Sequencing primers: 5′ na; 3′ GGCGTATCACGAGGCCC
Terms and licenses: Academic/Nonprofit Terms; Industry Terms: Not Available to Industry
Depositor comments: The BamHI site is 27 bp from the ATG and the HindIII site is 115 bp from the stop.
How to cite: T4 Lysozyme L31d-3=L31d WT* was a gift from Brian Matthews (Addgene plasmid # 18256 ; http://n2t.net/addgene:18256 ; RRID:Addgene_18256)
